>Addgene plasmid #54581 | mRuby-N1 | addgene full sequence | sequence record 393318 | Addgene NGS Result
CTAGGCTTTTGCAAAGATCGATCAAGAGACAGGATGAGGATCGTTTCGCATGATTGAACAAGATGGATTG
CACGCAGGTTCTCCGGCCGCTTGGGTGGAGAGGCTATTCGGCTATGACTGGGCACAACAGACAATCGGCT
GCTCTGATGCCGCCGTGTTCCGGCTGTCAGCGCAGGGGCGCCCGGTTCTTTTTGTCAAGACCGACCTGTC
CGGTGCCCTGAATGAACTGCAAGACGAGGCAGCGCGGCTATCGTGGCTGGCCACGACGGGCGTTCCTTGC
GCAGCTGTGCTCGACGTTGTCACTGAAGCGGGAAGGGACTGGCTGCTATTGGGCGAAGTGCCGGGGCAGG
ATCTCCTGTCATCTCACCTTGCTCCTGCCGAGAAAGTATCCATCATGGCTGATGCAATGCGGCGGCTGCA
TACGCTTGATCCGGCTACCTGCCCATTCGACCACCAAGCGAAACATCGCATCGAGCGAGCACGTACTCGG
ATGGAAGCCGGTCTTGTCGATCAGGATGATCTGGACGAAGAGCATCAGGGGCTCGCGCCAGCCGAACTGT
TCGCCAGGCTCAAGGCGAGCATGCCCGACGGCGAGGATCTCGTCGTGACCCATGGCGATGCCTGCTTGCC
GAATATCATGGTGGAAAATGGCCGCTTTTCTGGATTCATCGACTGTGGCCGGCTGGGTGTGGCGGACCGC
TATCAGGACATAGCGTTGGCTACCCGTGATATTGCTGAAGAGCTTGGCGGCGAATGGGCTGACCGCTTCC
TCGTGCTTTACGGTATCGCCGCTCCCGATTCGCAGCGCATCGCCTTCTATCGCCTTCTTGACGAGTTCTT
CTGAGCGGGACTCTGGGGTTCGAAATGACCGACCAAGCGACGCCCAACCTGCCATCACGAGATTTCGATT
CCACCGCCGCCTTCTATGAAAGGTTGGGCTTCGGAATCGTTTTCCGGGACGCCGGCTGGATGATCCTCCA
GCGCGGGGATCTCATGCTGGAGTTCTTCGCCCACCCTAGGGGGAGGCTAACTGAAACACGGAAGGAGACA
ATACCGGAAGGAACCCGCGCTATGACGGCAATAAAAAGACAGAATAAAACGCACGGTGTTGGGTCGTTTG
TTCATAAACGCGGGGTTCGGTCCCAGGGCTGGCACTCTGTCGATACCCCACCGAGACCCCATTGGGGCCA
ATACGCCCGCGTTTCTTCCTTTTCCCCACCCCACCCCCCAAGTTCGGGTGAAGGCCCAGGGCTCGCAGCC
AACGTCGGGGCGGCAGGCCCTGCCATAGCCTCAGGTTACTCATATATACTTTAGATTGATTTAAAACTTC
ATTTTTAATTTAAAAGGATCTAGGTGAAGATCCTTTTTGATAATCTCATGACCAAAATCCCTTAACGTGA
GTTTTCGTTCCACTGAGCGTCAGACCCCGTAGAAAAGATCAAAGGATCTTCTTGAGATCCTTTTTTTCTG
CGCGTAATCTGCTGCTTGCAAACAAAAAAACCACCGCTACCAGCGGTGGTTTGTTTGCCGGATCAAGAGC
TACCAACTCTTTTTCCGAAGGTAACTGGCTTCAGCAGAGCGCAGATACCAAATACTGTTCTTCTAGTGTA
GCCGTAGTTAGGCCACCACTTCAAGAACTCTGTAGCACCGCCTACATACCTCGCTCTGCTAATCCTGTTA
CCAGTGGCTGCTGCCAGTGGCGATAAGTCGTGTCTTACCGGGTTGGACTCAAGACGATAGTTACCGGATA
AGGCGCAGCGGTCGGGCTGAACGGGGGGTTCGTGCACACAGCCCAGCTTGGAGCGAACGACCTACACCGA
ACTGAGATACCTACAGCGTGAGCTATGAGAAAGCGCCACGCTTCCCGAAGGGAGAAAGGCGGACAGGTAT
CCGGTAAGCGGCAGGGTCGGAACAGGAGAGCGCACGAGGGAGCTTCCAGGGGGAAACGCCTGGTATCTTT
ATAGTCCTGTCGGGTTTCGCCACCTCTGACTTGAGCGTCGATTTTTGTGATGCTCGTCAGGGGGGCGGAG
CCTATGGAAAAACGCCAGCAACGCGGCCTTTTTACGGTTCCTGGCCTTTTGCTGGCCTTTTGCTCACATG
TTCTTTCCTGCGTTATCCCCTGATTCTGTGGATAACCGTATTACCGCCATGCATTAGTTATTAATAGTAA
TCAATTACGGGGTCATTAGTTCATAGCCCATATATGGAGTTCCGCGTTACATAACTTACGGTAAATGGCC
CGCCTGGCTGACCGCCCAACGACCCCCGCCCATTGACGTCAATAATGACGTATGTTCCCATAGTAACGCC
AATAGGGACTTTCCATTGACGTCAATGGGTGGAGTATTTACGGTAAACTGCCCACTTGGCAGTACATCAA
GTGTATCATATGCCAAGTACGCCCCCTATTGACGTCAATGACGGTAAATGGCCCGCCTGGCATTATGCCC
AGTACATGACCTTATGGGACTTTCCTACTTGGCAGTACATCTACGTATTAGTCATCGCTATTACCATGGT
GATGCGGTTTTGGCAGTACATCAATGGGCGTGGATAGCGGTTTGACTCACGGGGATTTCCAAGTCTCCAC
CCCATTGACGTCAATGGGAGTTTGTTTTGGCACCAAAATCAACGGGACTTTCCAAAATGTCGTAACAACT
CCGCCCCATTGACGCAAATGGGCGGTAGGCGTGTACGGTGGGAGGTCTATATAAGCAGAGCTGGTTTAGT
GAACCGTCAGATCCGCTAGCGCTACCGGACTCAGATCTCGAGCTCAAGCTTCGAATTCTGCAGTCGACGG
TACCGCGGGCCCGGGATCCACCGGTCGCCACCATGAACAGCCTGATCAAAGAAAACATGCGGATGAAGGT
GGTGCTGGAAGGCAGCGTGAACGGCCACCAGTTCAAGTGCACCGGCGAGGGCGAGGGCAACCCCTACATG
GGCACCCAGACCATGCGGATCAAAGTGATCGAGGGCGGACCTCTGCCCTTCGCCTTCGACATCCTGGCCA
CATCCTTCATGTACGGCAGCCGGACCTTCATCAAGTACCCCAAGGGCATCCCCGATTTCTTCAAGCAGAG
CTTCCCCGAGGGCTTCACCTGGGAGAGAGTGACCAGATACGAGGACGGCGGCGTGATCACCGTGATGCAG
GACACCAGCCTGGAAGATGGCTGCCTGGTGTACCATGCCCAGGTCAGGGGCGTGAATTTTCCCAGCAACG
GCGCCGTGATGCAGAAGAAAACCAAGGGCTGGGAGCCCAACACCGAGATGATGTACCCCGCTGACGGCGG
ACTGAGAGGCTACACCCACATGGCCCTGAAGGTGGACGGCGGAGGGCACCTGAGCTGCAGCTTCGTGACC
ACCTACCGATCCAAGAAAACCGTGGGCAACATCAAGATGCCCGGCATCCACGCCGTGGACCACCGGCTGG
AAAGGCTGGAAGAGTCCGACAACGAGATGTTCGTGGTGCAGCGGGAGCACGCCGTGGCCAAGTTCGCCGG
CCTGGGCGGAGGGTAAGCGGCCGCGACTCTAGATCATAATCAGCCATACCACATTTGTAGAGGTTTTACT
TGCTTTAAAAAACCTCCCACACCTCCCCCTGAACCTGAAACATAAAATGAATGCAATTGTTGTTGTTAAC
TTGTTTATTGCAGCTTATAATGGTTACAAATAAAGCAATAGCATCACAAATTTCACAAATAAAGCATTTT
TTTCACTGCATTCTAGTTGTGGTTTGTCCAAACTCATCAATGTATCTTAAGGCGTAAATTGTAAGCGTTA
ATATTTTGTTAAAATTCGCGTTAAATTTTTGTTAAATCAGCTCATTTTTTAACCAATAGGCCGAAATCGG
CAAAATCCCTTATAAATCAAAAGAATAGACCGAGATAGGGT
[37 nt withheld, positions 3892-3928]
AAAGAACGTGGACTCCAACGTCAAAGG
[49 nt withheld, positions 3956-4004]
T
[91 nt withheld, positions 4006-4096]
G
[124 nt withheld, positions 4098-4221]
CAGGTGGCACTTTTCGGGGAAATGTGCGCGGAACCCCTATTTGTTTATTTTTCTAAATACATTCAAATAT
GTATCCGCTCATGAGACAATAACCCTGATAAATGCTTCAATAATATTGAAAAAGGAAGAGTCCTGAGGCG
GAAAGAACCAGCTGTGGAATGTGTGTCAGTTAGGGTGTGGAAAGTCCCCAGGCTCCCCAGCAGGCAGAAG
TATGCAAAGCATGCATCTCAATTAGTCAGCAACCAGGTGTGGAAAGTCCCCAGGCTCCCCAGCAGGCAGA
AGTATGCAAAGCATGCATCTCAATTAGTCAGCAACCATAGTCCCGCCCCTAACTCCGCCCATCCCGCCCC
TAACTCCGCCCAGTTCCGCCCATTCTCCGCCCCATGGCTGACTAATTTTTTTTATTTATGCAGAGGCCGA
GGCCGCCTCGGCCTCTGAGCTATTCCAGAAGTAGTGAGGAGGCTTTTTTGGAGGC
Features (pLannotate 1.2.2; 14 found; start..end, strand, type, name):
     50..844     +  CDS            NeoR/KanR: aminoglycoside phosphotransferase from Tn5; aph(3')-II (or nptII); confers resistance to neomycin, kanamycin, and G418 (Geneticin®)
    865..1017    +  CDS            ble (fragment): BLE_KLEPN - Experimental evidence at protein level: Swiss-Prot protein existence level 1. Binding protein with a strong affinity to the bleomycin family of antibiotics. Binds to CL990; an antimitotic-antibiotic compound. From Klebsiella pneumoniae.
   1076..1123    +  polyA_signal   HSV TK poly(A) signal: herpes simplex virus thymidine kinase polyadenylation signal (Cole and Stacy, 1985)
   1214..1230    -  polyA_signal   bGH poly(A) signal (fragment): bovine growth hormone polyadenylation signal
   1452..2040    +  rep_origin     ori: high-copy-number ColE1/pMB1/pBR322/pUC origin of replication
   2215..2518    +  enhancer       CMV enhancer: human cytomegalovirus immediate early enhancer
   2519..2722    +  promoter       CMV promoter: human cytomegalovirus (CMV) immediate early promoter
   2745..2825    +  misc_feature   MCS: multiple cloning site
   2833..3513    +  CDS            mRuby: mRuby is a basic (constitutively fluorescent) red fluorescent protein published in 2009, derived from Entacmaea quadricolor. It has low acid sensitivity.
   3532..3615    +  CDS            large T antigen (fragment): large T antigen from SV40 (simian virus 40)
   3638..3759    +  polyA_signal   SV40 poly(A) signal: SV40 polyadenylation signal
   3793..4221    -  rep_origin     f1 ori (sequence partly withheld): f1 bacteriophage origin of replication; arrow indicates direction of (+) strand synthesis
   4248..4352    +  promoter       AmpR promoter: bla
   4354..15      +  promoter       SV40 promoter (across the origin): SV40 enhancer and early promoter
