[The description below was written by a language model from this plasmid's Addgene catalogue record and pLannotate feature annotations shown in this document.]
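Description:
mRuby-N1 is an empty mammalian expression backbone of the "N1" cloning-vector type, designed for building fusions in which a protein of interest is tagged at its C terminus with the red fluorescent protein mRuby. The catalogue lists the backbone at about 4.75 kb, while the sequenced record annotated here is 4,696 nt. It replicates in E. coli at high copy from a ColE1/pUC-type origin and also carries an f1 phage origin, which can support single-stranded DNA production. A single Tn5 aminoglycoside phosphotransferase gene (NeoR/KanR) serves for selection in both hosts. It sits downstream of a bacterial bla-type promoter and the SV40 enhancer/early promoter and ends in the HSV TK polyadenylation signal. This arrangement gives kanamycin resistance in bacteria and G418 resistance in transfected mammalian cells. The short ble, bGH poly(A) and SV40 large T antigen fragments in the annotation are partial matches, most likely incidental or remnant backbone sequence rather than functional parts.

The expression cassette consists of the human cytomegalovirus immediate early enhancer and promoter, a multiple cloning site, the mRuby coding sequence and the SV40 polyadenylation signal. No insert is present. A gene cloned into the multiple cloning site in frame with mRuby and without a stop codon would be expressed constitutively as a fusion with mRuby at its C-terminal end. mRuby is a constitutively fluorescent red protein derived from Entacmaea quadricolor with low acid sensitivity, and the record gives its excitation at 558 nm and emission at 605 nm. The vector is typically used to make red-tagged proteins for live-cell localization and imaging, with the option of selecting stable lines using G418.
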