Addgene plasmid #54581: mRuby-N1
Purpose: (Empty Backbone) Localization: N1 Cloning Vector, Excitation: 558, Emission: 605
Depositing lab: Michael Davidson. Depositing organization: Florida State University, Tallahassee.
Backbone
  Vector backbone: mRuby-N1
  Backbone size (bp): 4750
  Vector type: Mammalian Expression
  Selectable markers: Neomycin (select with G418)
  Tag / fusion protein: mRuby (C terminal on backbone)
Growth in bacteria
  Bacterial resistance: Kanamycin, 50 μg/mL
  Growth temperature: 37°C
  Growth strain: DH5alpha
  Copy number: High Copy
Gene/Insert
  Gene/Insert name: None
  Tag / fusion protein: mRuby (C terminal on backbone)
Terms and licenses: Academic/Nonprofit Terms; Industry Terms
Depositor comments: . Excitation = 558; Emission = 605
How to cite: mRuby-N1 was a gift from Michael Davidson (Addgene plasmid # 54581 ; http://n2t.net/addgene:54581 ; RRID:Addgene_54581)
