>Addgene plasmid #54581 | mRuby-N1 | depositor partial sequence | sequence record 84978 | insert sequence
CCACCCCATTGACGTCAATGGGAGTTTGTTTTGGCACCAAAATCAACGGGACTTTCCAAAATGTCGTAAC
AACTCCGCCCCATTGACGCAAATGGGCGGTAGGCGTGTACGGTGGGAGGTCTATATAAGCAGAGCTGGTT
TAGTGAACCGTCAGATCCGCTAGCGCTACCGGACTCAGATCTCGAGCTCAAGCTTCGAATTCTGCAGTCG
ACGGTACCGCGGGCCCGGGATCCACCGGTCGCCACCATGAACAGCCTGATCAAAGAAAACATGCGGATGA
AGGTGGTGCTGGAAGGCAGCGTGAACGGCCACCAGTTCAAGTGCACCGGCGAGGGCGAGGGCAACCCCTA
CATGGGCACCCAGACCATGCGGATCAAAGTGATCGAGGGCGGACCTCTGCCCTTCGCCTTCGACATCCTG
GCCACATCCTTCATGTACGGCAGCCGGACCTTCATCAAGTACCCCAAGGGCATCCCCGATTTCTTCAAGC
AGAGCTTCCCCGAGGGCTTCACCTGGGAGAGAGTGACCAGATACGAGGACGGCGGCGTGATCACCGTGAT
GCAGGACACCAGCCTGGAAGATGGCTGCCTGGTGTACCATGCCCAGGTCAGGGGCGTGAATTTTCCCAGC
AACGGCGCCGTGATGCAGAAGAAAACCAAGGGCTGGGAGCCCAACACCGAGATGATGTACCCCGCTGACG
GCGGACTGAGAGGCTACACCCACATGGCCCTGAAGGTGGACGGCGGAGGGCACCTGAGCTGCAGCTTCGT
GACCACCTACCGATCCAAGAAAACCGTGGGCAACATCAAGATGCCCGGCATCCACGCCGTGGACCACCGG
CTGGAAAGGCTGGAAGAGTCCGACAACGAGATGTTCGTGGTGCAGCGGGAGCACGCCGTGGCCAAGTTCG
CCGGCCTGGGCGGAGGGTAAGCGGCCGCGACTCTAGATCATAATCAGCCATACCACATTTGTAGAGGTTT
TACTTGCTTTAAAAAACCTCCCACACCTCCCCCTGAACCTGAAACATAAAATGAATGCAATTGTTGTTGT
TAACTTGTTTATTGCAGCTTATAATGGTTACAAATAAAGCAATAGCATCACAAATTTCACAAATAAAGCA
TTTTTTCACTGCATTC
