>Addgene plasmid #54581 | mRuby-N1 | addgene partial sequence | sequence record 90444 | CMV-F 5'-CGCAAATGGGCGGTAGGCGTG-3'
GTGAACCGTCAGATCCGCTAGCGCTACCGGACTCAGATCTCGAGCTCAAGCTTCGAATTCTGCAGTCGAC
GGTACCGCGGGCCCGGGATCCACCGGTCGCCACCATGAACAGCCTGATCAAAGAAAACATGCGGATGAAG
GTGGTGCTGGAAGGCAGCGTGAACGGCCACCAGTTCAAGTGCACCGGCGAGGGCGAGGGCAACCCCTACA
TGGGCACCCAGACCATGCGGATCAAAGTGATCGAGGGCGGACCTCTGCCCTTCGCCTTCGACATCCTGGC
CACATCCTTCATGTACGGCAGCCGGACCTTCATCAAGTACCCCAAGGGCATCCCCGATTTCTTCAAGCAG
AGCTTCCCCGAGGGCTTCACCTGGGAGAGAGTGACCAGATACGAGGACGGCGGCGTGATCACCGTGATGC
AGGACACCAGCCTGGAAGATGGCTGCCTGGTGTACCATGCCCAGGTCAGGGGCGTGAATTTTCCCAGCAA
CGGCGCCGTGATGCAGAAGAAAACCAAGGGCTGGGAGCCCAACACCGAGATGATGTACCCCGCTGACGGC
GGACTGAGAGGCTACACCCACATGGCCCTGAAGGTGGACGGCGGAGGGCACCTGAGCTGCAGCTTCGTGA
CCACCTACCGATCCAAGAAAACCGTGGGCAACATCAAGATGCCCGGCATCCACGCCGTGGACCACCGGCT
GGAAAGGCTGGAAGAGTCCGACAACGAGATGTTCGTGGTGCAGCGGGAGCACGCCGTGGCCAAGTTCGCC
GGCCTGGGCGGA
